>Addgene plasmid #169031 | mNeonGreen-Sec61β | addgene full sequence | sequence record 338349 | Addgene NGS Result
ATAGTAATCAATTACGGGGTCATTAGTTCATAGCCCATATATGGAGTTCCGCGTTACATAACTTACGGTA
AATGGCCCGCCTGGCTGACCGCCCAACGACCCCCGCCCATTGACGTCAATAATGACGTATGTTCCCATAG
TAACGCCAATAGGGACTTTCCATTGACGTCAATGGGTGGAGTATTTACGGTAAACTGCCCACTTGGCAGT
ACATCAAGTGTATCATATGCCAAGTACGCCCCCTATTGACGTCAATGACGGTAAATGGCCCGCCTGGCAT
TATGCCCAGTACATGACCTTATGGGACTTTCCTACTTGGCAGTACATCTACGTATTAGTCATCGCTATTA
CCATGGTGATGCGGTTTTGGCAGTACATCAATGGGCGTGGATAGCGGTTTGACTCACGGGGATTTCCAAG
TCTCCACCCCATTGACGTCAATGGGAGTTTGTTTTGGCACCAAAATCAACGGGACTTTCCAAAATGTCGT
AACAACTCCGCCCCATTGACGCAAATGGGCGGTAGGCGTGTACGGTGGGAGGTCTATATAAGCAGAGCTG
GTTTAGTGAACCGTCAGATCCGCTAGCGCTACCGGTCGCCACCATGGTGAGCAAGGGCGAGGAGGATAAC
ATGGCCTCTCTCCCAGCGACACATGAGTTACACATCTTTGGCTCCATCAACGGTGTGGACTTTGACATGG
TGGGTCAGGGCACCGGCAATCCAAATGATGGTTATGAGGAGTTAAACCTGAAGTCCACCAAGGGTGACCT
CCAGTTCTCCCCCTGGATTCTGGTCCCTCATATCGGGTATGGCTTCCATCAGTACCTGCCCTACCCTGAC
GGGATGTCGCCTTTCCAGGCCGCCATGGTAGATGGCTCCGGCTACCAAGTCCATCGCACAATGCAGTTTG
AAGATGGTGCCTCCCTTACTGTTAACTACCGCTACACCTACGAGGGAAGCCACATCAAAGGAGAGGCCCA
GGTGAAGGGGACTGGTTTCCCTGCTGACGGTCCTGTGATGACCAACTCGCTGACCGCTGCGGACTGGTGC
AGGTCGAAGAAGACTTACCCCAACGACAAAACCATCATCAGTACCTTTAAGTGGAGTTACACCACTGGAA
ATGGCAAGCGCTACCGGAGCACTGCGCGGACCACCTACACCTTTGCCAAGCCAATGGCGGCTAACTATCT
GAAGAACCAGCCGATGTACGTGTTCCGTAAGACGGAGCTCAAGCACTCCAAGACCGAGCTCAACTTCAAG
GAGTGGCAAAAGGCCTTTACCGATGTGATGGGCATGGACGAGCTGTACAAGTCCGGACTCAGATCTCGAG
CTCAAGCTTCG
[285 nt withheld, positions 1342-1626]
TAGGGTACCGCGGGCCCGGGATCCACCGGATCTAGATAACTGATCATAATCAGCCATACCACATTTGTAG
AGGTTTTACTTGCTTTAAAAAACCTCCCACACCTCCCCCTGAACCTGAAACATAAAATGAATGCAATTGT
TGTTGTTAACTTGTTTATTGCAGCTTATAATGGTTACAAATAAAGCAATAGCATCACAAATTTCACAAAT
AAAGCATTTTTTTCACTGCATTCTAGTTGTGGTTTGTCCAAACTCATCAATGTATCTTAACGCGTAAATT
GTAAGCGTTAATATTTTGTTAAAATTCGCGTTAAATTTTTGTTAAATCAGCTCATTTTTTAACCAATAGG
CCGAAATCGGCAAAATCCCTTATAAATCAAAAGAATAGACCGAGATAGGGT
[37 nt withheld, positions 2028-2064]
AAAGAACGTGGACTCCAACGTCAAAGG
[49 nt withheld, positions 2092-2140]
T
[91 nt withheld, positions 2142-2232]
G
[124 nt withheld, positions 2234-2357]
CAGGTGGCACTTTTCGGGGAAATGTGCGCGGAACCCCTATTTGTTTATTTTTCTAAATACATTCAAATAT
GTATCCGCTCATGAGACAATAACCCTGATAAATGCTTCAATAATATTGAAAAAGGAAGAGTCCTGAGGCG
GAAAGAACCAGCTGTGGAATGTGTGTCAGTTAGGGTGTGGAAAGTCCCCAGGCTCCCCAGCAGGCAGAAG
TATGCAAAGCATGCATCTCAATTAGTCAGCAACCAGGTGTGGAAAGTCCCCAGGCTCCCCAGCAGGCAGA
AGTATGCAAAGCATGCATCTCAATTAGTCAGCAACCATAGTCCCGCCCCTAACTCCGCCCATCCCGCCCC
TAACTCCGCCCAGTTCCGCCCATTCTCCGCCCCATGGCTGACTAATTTTTTTTATTTATGCAGAGGCCGA
GGCCGCCTCGGCCTCTGAGCTATTCCAGAAGTAGTGAGGAGGCTTTTTTGGAGGCCTAGGCTTTTGCAAA
GATCGATCAAGAGACAGGATGAGGATCGTTTCGCATGATTGAACAAGATGGATTGCACGCAGGTTCTCCG
GCCGCTTGGGTGGAGAGGCTATTCGGCTATGACTGGGCACAACAGACAATCGGCTGCTCTGATGCCGCCG
TGTTCCGGCTGTCAGCGCAGGGGCGCCCGGTTCTTTTTGTCAAGACCGACCTGTCCGGTGCCCTGAATGA
ACTGCAAGACGAGGCAGCGCGGCTATCGTGGCTGGCCACGACGGGCGTTCCTTGCGCAGCTGTGCTCGAC
GTTGTCACTGAAGCGGGAAGGGACTGGCTGCTATTGGGCGAAGTGCCGGGGCAGGATCTCCTGTCATCTC
ACCTTGCTCCTGCCGAGAAAGTATCCATCATGGCTGATGCAATGCGGCGGCTGCATACGCTTGATCCGGC
TACCTGCCCATTCGACCACCAAGCGAAACATCGCATCGAGCGAGCACGTACTCGGATGGAAGCCGGTCTT
GTCGATCAGGATGATCTGGACGAAGAGCATCAGGGGCTCGCGCCAGCCGAACTGTTCGCCAGGCTCAAGG
CGAGCATGCCCGACGGCGAGGATCTCGTCGTGACCCATGGCGATGCCTGCTTGCCGAATATCATGGTGGA
AAATGGCCGCTTTTCTGGATTCATCGACTGTGGCCGGCTGGGTGTGGCGGACCGCTATCAGGACATAGCG
TTGGCTACCCGTGATATTGCTGAAGAGCTTGGCGGCGAATGGGCTGACCGCTTCCTCGTGCTTTACGGTA
TCGCCGCTCCCGATTCGCAGCGCATCGCCTTCTATCGCCTTCTTGACGAGTTCTTCTGAGCGGGACTCTG
GGGTTCGAAATGACCGACCAAGCGACGCCCAACCTGCCATCACGAGATTTCGATTCCACCGCCGCCTTCT
ATGAAAGGTTGGGCTTCGGAATCGTTTTCCGGGACGCCGGCTGGATGATCCTCCAGCGCGGGGATCTCAT
GCTGGAGTTCTTCGCCCACCCTAGGGGGAGGCTAACTGAAACACGGAAGGAGACAATACCGGAAGGAACC
CGCGCTATGACGGCAATAAAAAGACAGAATAAAACGCACGGTGTTGGGTCGTTTGTTCATAAACGCGGGG
TTCGGTCCCAGGGCTGGCACTCTGTCGATACCCCACCGAGACCCCATTGGGGCCAATACGCCCGCGTTTC
TTCCTTTTCCCCACCCCACCCCCCAAGTTCGGGTGAAGGCCCAGGGCTCGCAGCCAACGTCGGGGCGGCA
GGCCCTGCCATAGCCTCAGGTTACTCATATATACTTTAGATTGATTTAAAACTTCATTTTTAATTTAAAA
GGATCTAGGTGAAGATCCTTTTTGATAATCTCATGACCAAAATCCCTTAACGTGAGTTTTCGTTCCACTG
AGCGTCAGACCCCGTAGAAAAGATCAAAGGATCTTCTTGAGATCCTTTTTTTCTGCGCGTAATCTGCTGC
TTGCAAACAAAAAAACCACCGCTACCAGCGGTGGTTTGTTTGCCGGATCAAGAGCTACCAACTCTTTTTC
CGAAGGTAACTGGCTTCAGCAGAGCGCAGATACCAAATACTGTTCTTCTAGTGTAGCCGTAGTTAGGCCA
CCACTTCAAGAACTCTGTAGCACCGCCTACATACCTCGCTCTGCTAATCCTGTTACCAGTGGCTGCTGCC
AGTGGCGATAAGTCGTGTCTTACCGGGTTGGACTCAAGACGATAGTTACCGGATAAGGCGCAGCGGTCGG
GCTGAACGGGGGGTTCGTGCACACAGCCCAGCTTGGAGCGAACGACCTACACCGAACTGAGATACCTACA
GCGTGAGCTATGAGAAAGCGCCACGCTTCCCGAAGGGAGAAAGGCGGACAGGTATCCGGTAAGCGGCAGG
GTCGGAACAGGAGAGCGCACGAGGGAGCTTCCAGGGGGAAACGCCTGGTATCTTTATAGTCCTGTCGGGT
TTCGCCACCTCTGACTTGAGCGTCGATTTTTGTGATGCTCGTCAGGGGGGCGGAGCCTATGGAAAAACGC
CAGCAACGCGGCCTTTTTACGGTTCCTGGCCTTTTGCTGGCCTTTTGCTCACATGTTCTTTCCTGCGTTA
TCCCCTGATTCTGTGGATAACCGTATTACCGCCATGCAT
Features (pLannotate 1.2.2; 16 found; start..end, strand, type, name):
     52..355     +  enhancer       CMV enhancer: human cytomegalovirus immediate early enhancer
    356..559     +  promoter       CMV promoter: human cytomegalovirus (CMV) immediate early promoter
    604..1311    +  CDS            mNeonGreen: mNeonGreen is a basic (constitutively fluorescent) green/yellow fluorescent protein published in 2013, derived from Branchiostoma lanceolatum. It is reported to be a very rapidly-maturing monomer with moderate acid sensitivity.
   1312..1341    +  misc_feature   MCS (fragment): multiple cloning site
   1341..1629    +  CDS            Sec61β (fragment) (sequence partly withheld): human Sec61β subunit of the translocon in the endoplasmic reticulum; SEC61B
   1630..1655    +  misc_feature   MCS (fragment): multiple cloning site
   1667..1751    +  CDS            large T antigen (fragment): large T antigen from SV40 (simian virus 40)
   1774..1895    +  polyA_signal   SV40 poly(A) signal: SV40 polyadenylation signal
   1929..2357    -  rep_origin     f1 ori (sequence partly withheld): f1 bacteriophage origin of replication; arrow indicates direction of (+) strand synthesis
   2384..2488    +  promoter       AmpR promoter: bla
   2490..2847    +  promoter       SV40 promoter: SV40 enhancer and early promoter
   2882..3676    +  CDS            NeoR/KanR: aminoglycoside phosphotransferase from Tn5; aph(3')-II (or nptII); confers resistance to neomycin, kanamycin, and G418 (Geneticin®)
   3697..3849    +  CDS            ble (fragment): BLE_KLEPN - Experimental evidence at protein level: Swiss-Prot protein existence level 1. Binding protein with a strong affinity to the bleomycin family of antibiotics. Binds to CL990; an antimitotic-antibiotic compound. From Klebsiella pneumoniae.
   3908..3955    +  polyA_signal   HSV TK poly(A) signal: herpes simplex virus thymidine kinase polyadenylation signal (Cole and Stacy, 1985)
   4046..4062    -  polyA_signal   bGH poly(A) signal (fragment): bovine growth hormone polyadenylation signal
   4284..4872    +  rep_origin     ori: high-copy-number ColE1/pMB1/pBR322/pUC origin of replication
