[The description below was written by a language model from this plasmid's Addgene catalogue record and pLannotate feature annotations shown in this document.]
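Description:
mNeonGreen-Sec61β is a mammalian expression plasmid built on the mNeonGreen-C1 backbone, a C1-style fusion vector in which the fluorescent protein sits upstream of the cloning site. It is propagated in E. coli through a high-copy ColE1/pUC-type origin and also carries an f1 phage origin. A single NeoR/KanR (Tn5 aminoglycoside phosphotransferase) gene serves both hosts. A bacterial bla-type promoter drives it for kanamycin selection in bacteria, and the adjacent SV40 enhancer/early promoter, with an HSV TK polyadenylation signal downstream, drives it for G418 selection in mammalian cells. The short large T antigen, ble and bGH poly(A) fragments in the annotation appear to be backbone remnants or partial matches rather than functional parts.

The expression cassette uses the human CMV immediate early enhancer and promoter to drive mNeonGreen, a bright, rapidly maturing monomeric green/yellow fluorescent protein from Branchiostoma lanceolatum. A short linker derived from the multiple cloning site joins it in frame to human Sec61β (SEC61B), which was inserted between HindIII and KpnI sites. An SV40 polyadenylation signal terminates the transcript. Sec61β is a subunit of the ER translocon, and placing the tag at its N terminus leaves the C-terminal end of the protein free. The fusion labels the endoplasmic reticulum, and the record gives its purpose as a general ER marker for fluorescence imaging in mammalian cells. The depositor notes minor sequence discrepancies in the linker between mNeonGreen and Sec61β that are reported not to affect function. The sequenced record is also slightly shorter than the catalogued total size.
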