Addgene plasmid #169031: mNeonGreen-Sec61β
Purpose: General ER marker
Depositing lab: Gia Voeltz. Depositing organization: University of Colorado, Boulder. Publication: Reticulon-3 Promotes Endosome Maturation at ER Membrane Contact Sites. Wu H, Voeltz GK. Dev Cell. 2021 Jan 11;56(1):52-66.e7. doi: 10.1016/j.devcel.2020.12.014. PubMed 33434526.
Backbone
  Vector backbone: mNeonGreen-C1
  Backbone manufacturer: Allele Biotechnology
  Backbone size w/o insert (bp): 4700
  Total vector size (bp): 4998
  Vector type: Mammalian Expression
  Selectable markers: Neomycin (select with G418)
Growth in bacteria
  Bacterial resistance: Kanamycin, 50 μg/mL
  Growth temperature: 37°C
  Growth strain: DH5alpha
  Copy number: High Copy
Gene/Insert
  Gene/Insert name: Sec61β
  Species: H. sapiens (human)
  Insert size (bp): 295
  Entrez Gene: SEC61B
  Promoter: CMV
  Tag / fusion protein: mNeonGreen (N terminal on backbone)
  Cloning method: Restriction Enzyme; 5′ cloning site HindIII (not destroyed); 3′ cloning site KpnI (not destroyed)
  Sequencing primers: 5′ GGAGCTCAAGCACTCCAAGA; 3′ CAAATGTGGTATGGCTGATT
Terms and licenses: Academic/Nonprofit Terms; Industry Terms: Not Available to Industry
Depositor comments: Please note: Plasmid contains minor discrepancies in the linker region between Sec61B and mNeonGreen compared to the depositor's sequence. These differences do not affect the plasmid's functions.
How to cite: mNeonGreen-Sec61β was a gift from Gia Voeltz (Addgene plasmid # 169031 ; http://n2t.net/addgene:169031 ; RRID:Addgene_169031)
